>Addgene plasmid #124440 | pJET1.2_Gli3_Anti-Sense | addgene full sequence | sequence record 242279 | Addgene NGS Result
TAATACGACTCACTATAGGGAGAGCGGCCGCCAGATCTTCCGGATGGCTCGAGTTTTTCAGCAAGATGTC
TCTCCTGTTGAGTGTGTTCAGCACTGTGAAGTCTACACCTGACAGGTCACTTCTGCTCGGGAGGAGGGTC
CCGGGCCCACCCGAGCTATAGTTGTTATTGGACTGTGTGCCATTTCCTATGAGAGGAGATACCGCAGGGG
CTTTGGAGGGTAGAATAGGGTTCAGTCTTGGAAACATTCCATTCACTTGTTTTAGCCTTTCAAGTTTGAT
GTGCTCCATCCATTTGGTCCCTGCCGGGTTTCTCCTGGCTTGCAAAGCAAGGGCTGTGGTTGCCGTGGAA
ATGGTCGAGTCCATGATTGGGGTTTCATCGATGGCACTGAGGTCTGCTACACTACCTCCATCAGTCAGAG
GAAGCTCGAGCCCACTGTTGGAATAGTTGCTGATGGGGGACTGTTGGCTGCTGCATGAAGACTGACCACC
AGGGCTTGGCTGAGATGTCATGGGCTTCTCAGCCTTGACAGTCTTCACCTGGAGGCACTCTTCCCGCTTT
GAGGTAGTGTTGCTCAGCTCCTTCTGCTCACCAAATGCTCCCTGAGTTGGCCGGCCAGGGGACCTGGACT
GTGAATGGCTGCCGGAATCTCTCGGGGGTGGAGGCCGAGGGTGCATGTCCCCACGCTGCTTCTTGGTAAC
ATGAGATCTTTCTAGAAGATCTCCTACAATATTCTCAGCTGCCATGGAAAATCGATGTTCTTCTTTTATT
CTCTCAAGATTTTCAGGCTGTATATTAAAACTTATATTAAGAACTATGCTAACCACCTCATCAGGAACCG
TTGTAGGTGGCGTGGGTTTTCTTGGCAATCGACTCTCATGAAAACTACGAGCTAAATATTCAATATGTTC
CTCTTGACCAACTTTATTCTGCATTTTTTTTGAACGAGGTTTAGAGCAAGCTTCAGGAAACTGAGACAGG
AATTTTATTAAAAATTTAAATTTTGAAGAAAGTTCAGGGTTAATAGCATCCATTTTTTGCTTTGCAAGTT
CCTCAGCATTCTTAACAAAAGACGTCTCTTTTGACATGTTTAAAGTTTAAACCTCCTGTGTGAAATTATT
ATCCGCTCATAATTCCACACATTATACGAGCCGGAAGCATAAAGTGTAAAGCCTGGGGTGCCTAATGAGT
GAGCTAACTCACATTAATTGCGTTGCGCTCACTGCCAATTGCTTTCCAGTCGGGAAACCTGTCGTGCCAG
CTGCATTAATGAATCGGCCAACGCGCGGGGAGAGGCGGTTTGCGTATTGGGCGCTCTTCCGCTTCCTCGC
TCACTGACTCGCTGCGCTCGGTCGTTCGGCTGCGGCGAGCGGTATCAGCTCACTCAAAGGCGGTAATACG
GTTATCCACAGAATCAGGGGATAACGCAGGAAAGAACATGTGAGCAAAAGGCCAGCAAAAGGCCAGGAAC
CGTAAAAAGGCCGCGTTGCTGGCGTTTTTCCATAGGCTCCGCCCCCCTGACGAGCATCACAAAAATCGAC
GCTCAAGTCAGAGGTGGCGAAACCCGACAGGACTATAAAGATACCAGGCGTTTCCCCCTGGAAGCTCCCT
CGTGCGCTCTCCTGTTCCGACCCTGCCGCTTACCGGATACCTGTCCGCCTTTCTCCCTTCGGGAAGCGTG
GCGCTTTCTCATAGCTCACGCTGTAGGTATCTCAGTTCGGTGTAGGTCGTTCGCTCCAAGCTGGGCTGTG
TGCACGAACCCCCCGTTCAGCCCGACCGCTGCGCCTTATCCGGTAACTATCGTCTTGAGTCCAACCCGGT
AAGACACGACTTATCGCCACTGGCAGCAGCCACTGGTAACAGGATTAGCAGAGCGAGGTATGTAGGCGGT
GCTACAGAGTTCTTGAAGTGGTGGCCTAACTACGGCTACACTAGAAGAACAGTATTTGGTATCTGCGCTC
TGCTGAAGCCAGTTACCTTCGGAAAAAGAGTTGGTAGCTCTTGATCCGGCAAACAAACCACCGCTGGTAG
CGGTGGTTTTTTTGTTTGCAAGCAGCAGATTACGCGCAGAAAAAAAGGATCTCAAGAAGATCCTTTGATC
TTTTCTACGGGGTCTGACGCTCAGTGGAACGAAAACTCACGTTAAGGGATTTTGGTCATGAGATTATCAA
AAAGGATCTTCACCTAGATCCTTTTAAATTAAAAATGAAGTTTTAAATCAATCTAAAGTATATATGAGTA
AACTTGGTCTGACAGTTACCAATGCTTAATCAGTGAGGCACCTATCTCAGCGATCTGTCTATTTCGTTCA
TCCATAGTTGCCTGACTCCCCGTCGTGTAGATAACTACGATACGGGAGGGCTTACCATCTGGCCCCAGTG
CTGCAATGATACCGCGAGACCCACGCTCACCGGCTCCAGATTTATCAGCAATAAACCAGCCAGCCGGAAG
GGCCGAGCGCAGAAGTGGTCCTGCAACTTTATCCGCCTCCATCCAGTCTATTAATTGTTGCCGGGAAGCT
AGAGTAAGTAGTTCGCCAGTTAATAGTTTGCGCAACGTTGTTGCCATTGCTACAGGCATCGTGGTGTCAC
GCTCGTCGTTTGGTATGGCTTCATTCAGCTCCGGTTCCCAACGATCAAGGCGAGTTACATGATCCCCCAT
GTTGTGCAAAAAAGCGGTTAGCTCCTTCGGTCCTCCGATCGTTGTCAGAAGTAAGTTGGCCGCAGTGTTA
TCACTCATGGTTATGGCAGCACTGCATAATTCTCTTACTGTCATGCCATCCGTAAGATGCTTTTCTGTGA
CTGGTGAGTACTCAACCAAGTCATTCTGAGAATAGTGTATGCGGCGACCGAGTTGCTCTTGCCCGGCGTC
AATACGGGATAATACCGCGCCACATAGCAGAACTTTAAAAGTGCTCATCATTGGAAAACGTTCTTCGGGG
CGAAAACTCTCAAGGATCTTACCGCTGTTGAGATCCAGTTCGATGTAACCCACTCGTGCACCCAACTGAT
CTTCAGCATCTTTTACTTTCACCAGCGTTTCTGGGTGAGCAAAAACAGGAAGGCAAAATGCCGCAAAAAA
GGGAATAAGGGCGACACGGAAATGTTGAATACTCATACTCTTCCTTTTTCAATATTATTGAAGCATTTAT
CAGGGTTATTGTCTCATGAGCGGATACATATTTGAATGTATTTAGAAAAATAAACAAATAGGGGTTCCGC
GCACATTTCCCCGAAAAGTGCCACCTGACGTCTAAGAAACCATTATTATCATGACATTAACCTATAAAAA
TAGGCGTATCACGAGGCCGCCCCTGCAGCCGAATTATATTATTTTTGCCAAATAATTTTTAACAAAAGCT
CTGAAGTCTTCTTCATTTAAATTCTTAGATGATACTTCATCTGGAAAATTGTCCCAATTAGTAGCATCAC
GCTGTGAGTAAGTTCTAAACCATTTTTTTATTGTTGTATTATCTCTAATCTTACTACTCGATGAGTTTTC
GGTATTATCTCTATTTTTAACTTGGAGCAGGTTCCATTCATTGTTTTTTTCATCATAGTGAATAAAATCA
ACTGCTTTAACACTTGTGCCTGAACACCATATCCATCCGGCG
Features (pLannotate 1.2.2; 10 found; start..end, strand, type, name):
      1..19      +  promoter       T7 promoter: promoter for bacteriophage T7 RNA polymerase
     68..706     -  CDS            Gli3 (fragment): GLI3_MOUSE - Experimental evidence at protein level: Swiss-Prot protein existence level 1. Has a dual function as a transcriptional activator and a repressor of the sonic hedgehog (Shh) pathway, and plays a role in limb development. The full-length GLI3 form (GLI3FL) after phosphorylation and nuclear translocation, acts as an activator (GLI3A) while GLI3R, its C-terminally truncated form, acts as a repressor. A proper balance between the GLI3 activator and the repressor GLI3R, rather than the repressor gradient itself or the activator/repressor ratio gradient, specifies limb digit number and i
    707..1087    -  CDS            eco47IR (fragment): T2E7_ECOLX - Protein predicted: Swiss-Prot protein existence level 4. Recognizes the double-stranded sequence GGWCC and cleaves after G-1. From Escherichia coli.
   1140..1170    -  promoter       lac UV5 promoter: E. coli lac promoter with an "up" mutation
   1185..1206    -  protein_bind   CAP binding site: CAP binding activates transcription in the presence of cAMP. E. coli catabolite activator protein
   1231..1314    -  CDS            lacI (fragment): lac repressor; lacI; The lac repressor binds to the lac operator to inhibit transcription in E. coli. This inhibition can be relieved by adding lactose or isopropyl-β-D-thiogalactopyranoside (IPTG).
   1497..2085    -  rep_origin     ori: high-copy-number ColE1/pMB1/pBR322/pUC origin of replication
   2256..3116    -  CDS            AmpR: β-lactamase; bla; confers resistance to ampicillin, carbenicillin, and related antibiotics
   3117..3221    -  promoter       AmpR promoter: bla
   3327..3611    -  CDS            eco47IR (fragment): T2E7_ECOLX - Protein predicted: Swiss-Prot protein existence level 4. Recognizes the double-stranded sequence GGWCC and cleaves after G-1. From Escherichia coli.
