[The description below was written by a language model from this plasmid's Addgene catalogue record and pLannotate feature annotations shown in this document.]
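Description:
pJET1.2_Gli3_Anti-Sense is a small bacterial cloning plasmid (about 3.6 kb) that serves as a template for in vitro transcription of an anti-sense RNA probe for in situ hybridisation. It is built on the commercial pJET1.2/blunt positive-selection PCR cloning vector. It is propagated in E. coli through a high-copy ColE1/pUC-type origin of replication and is selected with ampicillin through the β-lactamase (AmpR) gene and its own promoter.

The insert is a 639 bp fragment of mouse Gli3, which encodes a GLI-Kruppel family zinc-finger transcription factor. GLI3 acts as both an activator and a repressor in the Sonic hedgehog pathway and has a role in limb development. The fragment was ligated into the blunt EcoRV cloning site, and the site was destroyed at both junctions. As is typical of pJET1.2, this site lies within the eco47IR gene, which encodes a restriction endonuclease lethal to the host and is driven by a lac UV5 promoter. Insertion disrupts the gene, which is why the feature table shows eco47IR as two separate fragments flanking the insert, so only recombinant plasmids yield viable colonies.

A T7 promoter sits just upstream of the cloning site on the forward strand, whereas the Gli3 coding fragment is annotated on the reverse strand. Transcription by T7 RNA polymerase therefore produces RNA complementary to the Gli3 mRNA, which is the anti-sense strand needed to detect endogenous transcripts in tissue. The name suggests a sense-orientation control counterpart, though the record does not describe one. The associated publication concerns the genomics of selection for longer limbs in mice.
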