Addgene plasmid #124440: pJET1.2_Gli3_Anti-Sense
Purpose: Plasmid for anti-sense in situ probe in vitro transcription
Depositing lab: Yingguang Frank Chan. Depositing organization: Max Planck Institute for Developmental Biology. Publication: An integrative genomic analysis of the Longshanks selection experiment for longer limbs in mice. Castro JP, Yancoskie MN, Marchini M, Belohlavy S, Hiramatsu L, Kucka M, Beluch WH, Naumann R, Skuplik I, Cobb J, Barton NH, Rolian C, Chan YF. Elife. 2019 Jun 6;8:e42014. doi: 10.7554/eLife.42014. PubMed 31169497.
Backbone
  Vector backbone: pJET1.2/blunt
  Backbone manufacturer: Thermo Scientific (CloneJET PCR Cloning Kit)
  Backbone size w/o insert (bp): 2974
  Total vector size (bp): 3613
  Vector type: In situ probe
Growth in bacteria
  Bacterial resistance: Ampicillin, 100 μg/mL
  Growth temperature: 37°C
  Growth strain: DH5alpha
  Copy number: High Copy
Gene/Insert
  Gene/Insert name: GLI-Kruppel family member GLI3 (alt name: Gli3)
  Species: M. musculus (mouse)
  Insert size (bp): 639
  Entrez Gene: Gli3 (a.k.a. Bph, GLI3-190, GLI3FL, Pdn, Xt, add)
  Promoter: T7
  Cloning method: Restriction Enzyme; 5′ cloning site EcoRV (destroyed during cloning); 3′ cloning site EcoRV (destroyed during cloning)
  Sequencing primers: 5′ CGACTCACTATAGGGAGAGCGGC; 3′ AAGAACATCGATTTTCCATGGCAG
Terms and licenses: Academic/Nonprofit Terms; Industry Terms: Not Available to Industry
How to cite: pJET1.2_Gli3_Anti-Sense was a gift from Yingguang Frank Chan (Addgene plasmid # 124440 ; http://n2t.net/addgene:124440 ; RRID:Addgene_124440)
